>Addgene plasmid #229808 | pB-Puro-DEST (JDW 925) | addgene full sequence | sequence record 460317 | Addgene NGS Result
GTGGCACTTTTCGGGGAAATGTGCGCGGAACCCCTATTTGTTTATTTTTCTAAATACATTCAAATATGTA
TCCGCTCATGAGACAATAACCCTGATAAATGCTTCAATAATATTGAAAAAGGAAGAGTATGAGTATTCAA
CATTTCCGTGTCGCCCTTATTCCCTTTTTTGCGGCATTTTGCCTTCCTGTTTTTGCTCACCCAGAAACGC
TGGTGAAAGTAAAAGATGCTGAAGATCAGTTGGGTGCACGAGTGGGTTACATCGAACTGGATCTCAACAG
CGGTAAGATCCTTGAGAGTTTTCGCCCCGAAGAACGTTTTCCAATGATGAGCACTTTTAAAGTTCTGCTA
TGTGGCGCGGTATTATCCCGTATTGACGCCGGGCAAGAGCAACTCGGTCGCCGCATACACTATTCTCAGA
ATGACTTGGTTGAGTACTCACCAGTCACAGAAAAGCATCTTACGGATGGCATGACAGTAAGAGAATTATG
CAGTGCTGCCATAACCATGAGTGATAACACTGCGGCCAACTTACTTCTGACAACGATCGGAGGACCGAAG
GAGCTAACCGCTTTTTTGCACAACATGGGGGATCATGTAACTCGCCTTGATCGTTGGGAACCGGAGCTGA
ATGAAGCCATACCAAACGACGAGCGTGACACCACGATGCCTGTAGCAATGGCAACAACGTTGCGCAAACT
ATTAACTGGCGAACTACTTACTCTAGCTTCCCGGCAACAATTAATAGACTGGATGGAGGCGGATAAAGTT
GCAGGACCACTTCTGCGCTCGGCCCTTCCGGCTGGCTGGTTTATTGCTGATAAATCTGGAGCCGGTGAGC
GTGGGTCTCGCGGTATCATTGCAGCACTGGGGCCAGATGGTAAGCCCTCCCGTATCGTAGTTATCTACAC
GACGGGGAGTCAGGCAACTATGGATGAACGAAATAGACAGATCGCTGAGATAGGTGCCTCACTGATTAAG
CATTGGTAACTGTCAGACCAAGTTTACTCATATATACTTTAGATTGATTTAAAACTTCATTTTTAATTTA
AAAGGATCTAGGTGAAGATCCTTTTTGATAATCTCATGACCAAAATCCCTTAACGTGAGTTTTCGTTCCA
CTGAGCGTCAGACCCCGTAGAAAAGATCAAAGGATCTTCTTGAGATCCTTTTTTTCTGCGCGTAATCTGC
TGCTTGCAAACAAAAAAACCACCGCTACCAGCGGTGGTTTGTTTGCCGGATCAAGAGCTACCAACTCTTT
TTCCGAAGGTAACTGGCTTCAGCAGAGCGCAGATACCAAATACTGTTCTTCTAGTGTAGCCGTAGTTAGG
CCACCACTTCAAGAACTCTGTAGCACCGCCTACATACCTCGCTCTGCTAATCCTGTTACCAGTGGCTGCT
GCCAGTGGCGATAAGTCGTGTCTTACCGGGTTGGACTCAAGACGATAGTTACCGGATAAGGCGCAGCGGT
CGGGCTGAACGGGGGGTTCGTGCACACAGCCCAGCTTGGAGCGAACGACCTACACCGAACTGAGATACCT
ACAGCGTGAGCTATGAGAAAGCGCCACGCTTCCCGAAGGGAGAAAGGCGGACAGGTATCCGGTAAGCGGC
AGGGTCGGAACAGGAGAGCGCACGAGGGAGCTTCCAGGGGGAAACGCCTGGTATCTTTATAGTCCTGTCG
GGTTTCGCCACCTCTGACTTGAGCGTCGATTTTTGTGATGCTCGTCAGGGGGGCGGAGCCTATGGAAAAA
CGCCAGCAACGCGGCCTTTTTACGGTTCCTGGCCTTTTGCTGGCCTTTTGCTCACATGCTGTACAGCTTA
AGTCATGTTCTTTCCTGCGTTATCCCCTGATTCTGTGGATAACCGTATTACCGCCTTTGAGTGAGCTGAT
ACCGCTCGCCGCAGCCGAACGACCGAGCGCAGCGAGTCAGTGAGCGAGGAAGCTGTAAAACGACGGCCAG
TAGCTCCACCGCCGCAGCTAGATTAACCCTAGAAAGATAATCATATTGTGACGTACGTTAAAGATAATCA
TGCGTAAAATTGACGCATGTGTTTTATCGGTCTGTATATCGAGGTTTATTTATTAATTTGAATAGATATT
AAGTTTTATTATATTTACACTTACATACTAATAATAAATTCAACAAACAATTTATTTATGTTTATTTATT
TATTAAAAAAAAACAAAAACTCAAAATTTCTTCTATAAAGTAACAAAACTTTTATGACTAGTCATGATTA
CGCCAAGCTATCAACTTTGTATAGAAAAGTTGAACGAGAAACGTAAAATGATATAAATATCAATATATTA
AATTAGATTTTGCATAAAAAACAGACTACATAATACTGTAAAACACAACATATCCAGTCACTATGGTCGA
CCTGCAGACTGGCTGTGTATAAGGGAGCCTGACATTTATATTCCCCAGAACATCAGGTTAATGGCGTTTT
TGATGTCATTTTCGCGGTGGCTGAGATCAGCCACTTCTTCCCCGATAACGGAGACCGGCACACTGGCCAT
ATCGGTGGTCATCATGCGCCAGCTTTCATCCCCGATATGCACCACCGGGTAAAGTTCACGGGGGACTTTA
TCTGACAGCAGACGTGCACTGGCCAGGGGGATCACCATCCGTCGCCCGGGCGTGTCAATAATATCACTCT
GTACATCCACAAACAGACGATAACGGCTCTCTCTTTTATAGGTGTAAACCTTAAACTGCATTTCACCAGC
CCCTGTTCTCGTCGGCAAAGGAGCCGTTCATTTCAATAAACCGGGCGACCTCAGCCATCCCTTCCTGATT
TTCCGCTTTCCAGCGTTCGGCACGCAGACGACGGGCTTCATTCTGCATGGTTGTGCTTACCGAACCGGAG
ATATTGACATCATATATGCCTTGAGCAACTGATAGCTGTCGCTGTCAACTGTCACTGTAATACGCTGCTT
CATAGCATACCTCTTTTTGACATACTTCGGGTATACATATCAGTATATATTCTTATACCGCAAAAATCAG
CGCGCAAATACGCATACTGTTATCTGGCTTTTAGTAAGCCGGATCCTCTAGATTACGCCCCGCCTGCCAC
TCATCGCAGTACTGTTGTAATTCATTAAGCATTCTGCCGACATGGAAGCCATCACAAACGGCATGATGAA
CCTGAATCGCCAGCGGCATCAGCACCTTGTCGCCTTGCGTATAATATTTGCCCATGGTGAAAACGGGGGC
GAAGAAGTTGTCCATATTGGCCACGTTTAAATCAAAACTGGTGAAACTCACCCAGGGATTGGCTGAGACG
AAAAACATATTCTCAATAAACCCTTTAGGGAAATAGGCCAGGTTTTCACCGTAACACGCCACATCTTGCG
AATATATGTGTAGAAACTGCCGGAAATCGTCGTGGTATTCACTCCAGAGCGATGAAAACGTTTCAGTTTG
CTCATGGAAAACGGTGTAACAAGGGTGAACACTATCCCATATCACCAGCTCACCGTCTTTCATTGCCATA
CGGAATTCCGGATGAGCATTCATCAGGCGGGCAAGAATGTGAATAAAGGCCGGATAAAACTTGTGCTTAT
TTTTCTTTACGGTCTTTAAAAAGGCCGTAATATCCAGCTGAACGGTCTGGTTATAGGTACATTGAGCAAC
TGACTGAAATGCCTCAAAATGTTCTTTACGATGCCATTGGGATATATCAACGGTGGTATATCCAGTGATT
TTTTTCTCCATTTTAGCTTCCTTAGCTCCTGAAAATCTCGACGGATCCTAACTCAAAATCCACACATTAT
ACGAGCCGGAAGCATAAAGTGTAAAGCCTGGGGTGCCTAATGCGGCCGCCATAGTGACTGGATATGTTGT
GTTTTACAGTATTATGTAGTCTGTTTTTTATGCAAAATCTAATTTAATATATTGATATTTATATCATTTT
ACGTTTCTCGTTCAACTTTATTATACATAGTTGATAATTCACTGGCCGTCGTTTTACGGTACCATCGATA
CCGTCGACCTCGACATGGTCATAGCTGTTGACGGTGTGGAAAGTCCCCAGGCTCCCCAGCAGGCAGAAGT
ATGCAAAGCATGCATCTCAATTAGTCAGCAACCAGGTGTGGAAAGTCCCCAGGCTCCCCAGCAGGCAGAA
GTATGCAAAGCATGCATCTCAATTAGTCAGCAACCATAGTCCCGCCCCTAACTCCGCCCATCCCGCCCCT
AACTCCGCCCAGTTCCGCCCATTCTCCGCCCCATGGCTGACTAATTTTTTTTATTTATGCAGAGGCCGAG
GCCGCCTCTGCCTCTGAGCTATTCCAGAAGTAGTGAGGAGGCTTTTTTGGAGGCCTAGGCTTTTGCAAAA
AGCTCCCGGGAGCTTGTATATCCATTTTCGGATCTGATCAGCACGTGTTGACAATTAATCATCGGCATAG
TATATCGGCATAGTATAATACGACAAGGTGAGGAACTAAACCATGACCGAGTACAAGCCTACCGTGCGCC
TGGCCACTCGCGATGATGTGCCCCGCGCCGTCCGCACTCTGGCCGCCGCTTTCGCCGACTACCCCGCTAC
CCGGCACACCGTGGACCCCGACCGGCACATCGAGCGTGTGACAGAGTTGCAGGAGCTGTTCCTGACCCGC
GTCGGGCTGGACATCGGCAAGGTGTGGGTAGCCGACGACGGCGCGGCCGTGGCCGTGTGGACTACCCCCG
AGAGCGTTGAGGCCGGCGCCGTGTTCGCCGAGATCGGCCCCCGAATGGCCGAGCTGAGCGGCAGCCGCCT
GGCCGCCCAGCAGCAAATGGAGGGCCTGCTTGCCCCCCATCGTCCCAAGGAGCCTGCCTGGTTTCTGGCC
ACTGTAGGAGTGAGCCCCGACCACCAGGGCAAGGGCTTGGGCAGCGCCGTCGTGTTGCCCGGCGTAGAGG
CCGCCGAACGCGCCGGTGTGCCCGCCTTTCTCGAAACAAGCGCACCAAGAAACCTTCCATTCTACGAGCG
CCTGGGCTTCACCGTGACCGCCGATGTCGAGGTGCCCGAGGGACCTAGGACCTGGTGTATGACACGAAAA
CCTGGCGCCTAACGTACCGGTTAGTAATGAGTTTAAACGGGGGAGGCTAACTGAAACACGGAAGGAGACA
ATACCGGAAGGAACCCGCGCTATGACGGCAATAAAAAGACAGAATAAAACGCACGGGTGTTGGGTCGTTT
GTTCATAAACGCGGGGTTCGGTCCCAGGGCTGGCACTCTGTCGATACCCCACCGAGACCCCATTGGGGCC
AATACGCCCGCGTTTCTTCCTTTTCCCCACCCCACCCCCCAAGTTCGGGTGAAGGCCCAGGGCTCGCAGC
CAACGTCGGGGCGGCAGGCCCTGCCATAGCAGATCCGGTTAAATCAAAAGAATAGACCGAGATAGGGT
[33 nt withheld, positions 5389-5421]
GCTGTCCCTGATATCTATAACAAGAAAATATATATATAATAAGTTATCACGTAAGTAGAACATGAAATAA
CAATATAATTATCGTATGAGTTAAATCTTAAAAGTCACGTAAAAGATAATCATGCGTCATTTTGACTCAC
GCGGTCGTTATAGTTCAAAATCAGTGACACTTACCGCATTGACAAGCACGCCTCACGGGAGCTCCAAGCG
GCGACTGAGATGTCCTAAATGCACAGCGACGGATTCGCGCTATTTAGAAAGAGAGAGCAATATTTCAAGA
ATGCATGCGTCAATTTTACGCAGACTATCTTTCTAGGGTTAATCTAGCTGCATCAAGG
[49 nt withheld, positions 5760-5808]
T
[91 nt withheld, positions 5810-5900]
G
[124 nt withheld, positions 5902-6025]
CAG
Features (pLannotate 1.2.2; 22 found; start..end, strand, type, name):
     24..128     +  promoter       AmpR promoter: bla
    129..989     +  CDS            AmpR: β-lactamase; bla; confers resistance to ampicillin, carbenicillin, and related antibiotics
   1160..1748    +  rep_origin     ori: high-copy-number ColE1/pMB1/pBR322/pUC origin of replication
   1824..1943    +  rep_origin     RSF ori (fragment): Plasmids containing the RSF 1030 origin of replication can be propagated in E. coli cells that contain additional plasmids with compatible origins.
   1944..1961    -  CDS            lacZα (fragment): LacZα fragment of β-galactosidase; lacZ fragment
   2252..2272    +  protein_bind   attB4: mutant version of attB; core recombination site for the Gateway® BP reaction BP Clonase™
   2256..2375    +  protein_bind   attR1: mutant version of attR; recombination site for the Gateway® LR reaction LR Clonase™
   2416..2721    -  CDS            ccdB: CcdB, a bacterial toxin that poisons DNA gyrase; ccdB; Plasmids containing the ccdB gene cannot be propagated in standard E. coli strains.
   2726..2884    -  CDS            ccdA (fragment): CCDA_ECO57 - Also known as H, letA. Experimental evidence at protein level: Swiss-Prot protein existence level 1. Antitoxin component of a type II toxin-antitoxin (TA) system which inhibits the post-segregational killing (PSK) of plasmid-free cells, also referred to as a plasmid addiction system. Binds to and blocks the activity of CcdB; will also remove bound CcdB protein from the CcdB-GyrA complex by forming a CcdA-CcdB complex, a process termed rejuvenation. Functions as a transcriptional corepressor for the ccdAB operon, repression also requires CcdB (By similarity). From Escherichia coli
   3041..3721    -  CDS            CmR: chloramphenicol acetyltransferase confers resistance to chloramphenicol
   3722..3751    -  promoter       cat promoter (fragment): promoter of the E. coli cat gene encoding chloramphenicol acetyltransferase
   3775..3805    -  promoter       lac UV5 promoter: E. coli lac promoter with an "up" mutation
   3830..3953    -  protein_bind   attR3: mutant version of attR; recombination site for the Gateway® LR reaction LR Clonase™
   3957..3977    +  CDS            lacZα (fragment): LacZα fragment of β-galactosidase; lacZ fragment
   3984..4003    +  misc_feature   MCS (fragment): pBluescript multiple cloning site
   4023..4339    +  promoter       SV40 promoter: SV40 enhancer and early promoter
   4387..4434    +  promoter       EM7 promoter: synthetic bacterial promoter&nbsp
   4453..5052    +  CDS            PuroR: puromycin N-acetyltransferase confers resistance to puromycin
   5136..5184    +  polyA_signal   HSV TK poly(A) signal: herpes simplex virus thymidine kinase polyadenylation signal (Cole and Stacy, 1985)
   5275..5291    -  polyA_signal   bGH poly(A) signal (fragment): bovine growth hormone polyadenylation signal
   5360..5421    -  rep_origin     f1 ori (fragment) (sequence partly withheld): f1 bacteriophage origin of replication; arrow indicates direction of (+) strand synthesis
   5756..6025    -  rep_origin     f1 ori (fragment) (sequence partly withheld): f1 bacteriophage origin of replication; arrow indicates direction of (+) strand synthesis
