[The description below was written by a language model from this plasmid's Addgene catalogue record and pLannotate feature annotations shown in this document.]
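Description:
pB-Puro-DEST (JDW 925) is an empty PiggyBac destination vector for mammalian expression, built on the pMVP-Puro-DEST backbone and designed to receive inserts through a 4-way MultiSite Gateway LR reaction. It carries no gene of interest or promoter for one; these are supplied by the entry clones assembled into it. In bacteria it replicates from a high-copy ColE1/pUC-type origin and is selected with ampicillin through the backbone β-lactamase gene. Chloramphenicol selection comes from the CmR gene inside the Gateway cassette. Because that cassette also encodes the gyrase toxin CcdB, the unrecombined vector has to be maintained in a ccdB-tolerant strain.

The Gateway cassette is bounded by sites annotated as attR1 (overlapping an attB4 core call, which suggests an attR4-type site) and attR3, and contains ccdB, a ccdA fragment and CmR driven by cat/lac UV5 promoter elements. During the LR reaction this cassette is replaced by the ordered set of entry fragments, so loss of ccdB provides negative selection against parental plasmid in standard E. coli. Downstream of the cassette is a puromycin N-acetyltransferase gene under tandem SV40 enhancer/early and bacterial EM7 promoters, ending in an HSV TK polyadenylation signal, which allows puromycin selection of transfected mammalian cells. Only fragments of f1 ori, RSF ori, lacZα and a bGH poly(A) signal are otherwise detected.

The automated feature table does not annotate the PiggyBac terminal repeats, although the catalogue entry describes the plasmid as a PiggyBac vector. Such repeats would normally allow a co-supplied transposase to integrate the assembled cassette and puromycin marker into the genome for stable line generation.
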