Addgene plasmid #229808: pB-Puro-DEST (JDW 925)
Purpose: (Empty Backbone) A puromycin selectable, PiggyBac destination vector compatible with 4-way multi-site gateway cloning system
Depositing lab: Joshua Wythe. Depositing organization: University of Virginia. Publication: MultiSite Assembly of Gateway Induced Clones (MAGIC): a flexible cloning toolbox for use in vertebrate model systems. Gillespie WB 3rd, Zhang Y, Ruiz OE, Cerda J 3rd, Ortiz-Guzman J, Sherman M, Turner WD, Largoza G, Mosser LE, Fujimoto E, Chien CB, Kwan KM, Arenkiel BR, Devine WP, Wythe JD. Development. 2025 Nov 15;152(22):dev204308. doi: 10.1242/dev.204308. Epub 2025 Nov 13. PubMed 41230856.
Backbone
  Vector backbone: pMVP-Puro-DEST
  Vector type: Mammalian Expression
Growth in bacteria
  Bacterial resistance: Chloramphenicol and Ampicillin, 25 & 100 μg/mL
  Growth temperature: 37°C
  Growth strain: ccdB Survival
  Copy number: High Copy
Gene/Insert
  Gene/Insert name: None
Terms and licenses: Academic/Nonprofit Terms; Industry Terms: Not Available to Industry
Depositor comments: Please visit https://doi.org/10.1101/2024.07.13.603267 for bioRxiv preprint.
How to cite: pB-Puro-DEST (JDW 925) was a gift from Joshua Wythe (Addgene plasmid # 229808 ; http://n2t.net/addgene:229808 ; RRID:Addgene_229808)
